>Addgene plasmid #111326 | puC19 preACT1(BrG) | addgene full sequence | sequence record 215149 | Addgene NGS Result
GCCGGGAGCAGACAAGCCCGTCAGGGCGCGTCAGCGGGTGTTGGCGGGTGTCGGGGCTGGCTTAACTATG
CGGCATCAGAGCAGATTGTACTGAGAGTGCACCATATGCGGTGTGAAATACCGCACAGATGCGTAAGGAG
AAAATACCGCATCAGGCGCCATTCGCCATTCAGGCTGCGCAACTGTTGGGAAGGGCGATCGGTGCGGGCC
TCTTCGCTATTACGCCAGCTGGCGAAAGGGGGATGTGCTGCAAGGCGATTAAGTTGGGTAACGCCAGGGT
TTTCCCAGTCACGACGTTGTAAAACGACGGCCAGTGCCAAGCTTGGGCTGCAGGTCGACTCTAGAGGATC
CCCTTCATCACCAACGTAGGAGTCTTTTTGACCCATACCGACCATGATACCTTGGTGTCTTGGTCTACCG
ACGATAGATGGGAAGACAGCACGAGGAGCGTCGTCACCGGCAAAACCGGCTTTACACATACCAGAACCGT
TATCAATAACCAAAGCAGCAACCTCTAAACATATAATATAGCAACAAAAAGAATGAAGCAATCGATGCTA
GTACATGAGAACAGTAGCAAATAAAAGAAGAATATCACTATCACTTATCACGAAAATATTTCAGTTTTTT
TTTTTTTCCAAATTTCAAGCCCCTATTTATTCCAATAATATCGTGGTTATTACAGATCAGTCAATATAGG
AGGTTATGGGAGAGTGAAAAATAGTAAAAAAAGGTAAAAGAGAAATCTCTCGAGCAATTGGGACCGTGCA
ATTCTTCTTACAGTTAAATGGGATGGTGCAAGCGCTAGAACATACCAGAATCCATTGTTAATTCAGTAAA
TTTTCGATCTTGGGAAGAAAAAAGCAGTAAGCGTGAAAAATCTAAAAGGGGCGAGCTCGAATTCCGGTCT
CCCTATAGTGAGTCGTATTAATTTCGATAAGCCAGCTGGGCCTCGCGCGTTTCGGTGATGACGGTGAAAA
CCTCTGACACATGCAGCTCCCGGAGACGGTCACAGCTTGTCTGTAAGCGGATGCCGGGAGCAGACAAGCC
CGTCAGGGCGCGTCAGCGGGTGTTGGCGGGTGTCGGGGCGCAGCCATGACCCAGTCACGTAGCGCATCAG
AGCAGATTGTACTGAGAGTGCACCATATGCGGTGTGAAATACCGCACAGATGCGTAAGGAGAAAATACCG
CATCAGGCGCTCTTCCGCTTCCTCGCTCACTGACTCGCTGCGCTCGGTCGTTCGGCTGCGGCGAGCGGTA
TCAGCTCACTCAAAGGCGGTAATACGGTTATCCACAGAATCAGGGGATAACGCAGGAAAGAACATGTGAG
CAAAAGGCCAGCAAAAGGCCAGGAACCGTAAAAAGGCCGCGTTGCTGGCGTTTTTCCATAGGCTCCGCCC
CCCTGACGAGCATCACAAAAATCGACGCTCAAGTCAGAGGTGGCGAAACCCGACAGGACTATAAAGATAC
CAGGCGTTTCCCCCTGGAAGCTCCCTCGTGCGCTCTCCTGTTCCGACCCTGCCGCTTACCGGATACCTGT
CCGCCTTTCTCCCTTCGGGAAGCGTGGCGCTTTCTCATAGCTCACGCTGTAGGTATCTCAGTTCGGTGTA
GGTCGTTCGCTCCAAGCTGGGCTGTGTGCACGAACCCCCCGTTCAGCCCGACCGCTGCGCCTTATCCGGT
AACTATCGTCTTGAGTCCAACCCGGTAAGACACGACTTATCGCCACTGGCAGCAGCCACTGGTAACAGGA
TTAGCAGAGCGAGGTATGTAGGCGGTGCTACAGAGTTCTTGAAGTGGTGGCCTAACTACGGCTACACTAG
AAGGACAGTATTTGGTATCTGCGCTCTGCTGAAGCCAGTTACCTTCGGAAAAAGAGTTGGTAGCTCTTGA
TCCGGCAAACAAACCACCGCTGGTAGCGGTGGTTTTTTTGTTTGCAAGCAGCAGATTACGCGCAGAAAAA
AAGGATCTCAAGAAGATCCTTTGATCTTTTCTACGGGGTCTGACGCTCAGTGGAACGAAAACTCACGTTA
AGGGATTTTGGTCATGAGATTATCAAAAAGGATCTTCACCTAGATCCTTTTAAATTAAAAATGAAGTTTT
AAATCAATCTAAAGTATATATGAGTAAACTTGGTCTGACAGTTACCAATGCTTAATCAGTGAGGCACCTA
TCTCAGCGATCTGTCTATTTCGTTCATCCATAGTTGCCTGACTCCCCGTCGTGTAGATAACTACGATACG
GGAGGGCTTACCATCTGGCCCCAGTGCTGCAATGATACCGCGAGACCCACGCTCACCGGCTCCAGATTTA
TCAGCAATAAACCAGCCAGCCGGAAGGGCCGAGCGCAGAAGTGGTCCTGCAACTTTATCCGCCTCCATCC
AGTCTATTAATTGTTGCCGGGAAGCTAGAGTAAGTAGTTCGCCAGTTAATAGTTTGCGCAACGTTGTTGC
CATTGCTACAGGCATCGTGGTGTCACGCTCGTCGTTTGGTATGGCTTCATTCAGCTCCGGTTCCCAACGA
TCAAGGCGAGTTACATGATCCCCCATGTTGTGCAAAAAAGCGGTTAGCTCCTTCGGTCCTCCGATCGTTG
TCAGAAGTAAGTTGGCCGCAGTGTTATCACTCATGGTTATGGCAGCACTGCATAATTCTCTTACTGTCAT
GCCATCCGTAAGATGCTTTTCTGTGACTGGTGAGTACTCAACCAAGTCATTCTGAGAATAGTGTATGCGG
CGACCGAGTTGCTCTTGCCCGGCGTCAATACGGGATAATACCGCGCCACATAGCAGAACTTTAAAAGTGC
TCATCATTGGAAAACGTTCTTCGGGGCGAAAACTCTCAAGGATCTTACCGCTGTTGAGATCCAGTTCGAT
GTAACCCACTCGTGCACCCAACTGATCTTCAGCATCTTTTACTTTCACCAGCGTTTCTGGGTGAGCAAAA
ACAGGAAGGCAAAATGCCGCAAAAAAGGGAATAAGGGCGACACGGAAATGTTGAATACTCATACTCTTCC
TTTTTCAATATTATTGAAGCATTTATCAGGGTTATTGTCTCATGAGCGGATACATATTTGAATGTATTTA
GAAAAATAAACAAATAGGGGTTCCGCGCACATTTCCCCGAAAAGTGCCACCTGACGTCTAAGAAACCATT
ATTATCATGACATTAACCTATAAAAATAGGCGTATCACGAGGCCCTTTCGTCTCGCGCGTTTCGGTGATG
ACGGTGAAAACCTCTGACACATGCAGCTCCCGGAGACGGTCACAGCTTGTCTGTAAGCGGAT
Features (pLannotate 1.2.2; 12 found; start..end, strand, type, name):
     57..156     +  misc_feature   bom (fragment): basis of mobility region from pBR322
    162..316     -  CDS            lacZα (fragment): LacZα fragment of β-galactosidase; lacZ fragment
    328..353     -  misc_feature   MCS (fragment): pUC18/19 multiple cloning site
    354..515     -  CDS            ACT1 (fragment): ACT_SACBA - Experimental evidence at protein level: Swiss-Prot protein existence level 1. Actins are highly conserved proteins that are involved in various types of cell motility and are ubiquitously expressed in all eukaryotic cells. From Saccharomyces bayanus (Yeast) (Saccharomyces uvarum x Saccharomyces eubayanus).
    912..930     -  promoter       T7 promoter: promoter for bacteriophage T7 RNA polymerase
    950..987     +  CDS            rop (fragment): Rop protein, which maintains plasmids at low copy number; rop
   1089..1114    +  misc_feature   bom (fragment): basis of mobility region from pBR322
   1114..1197    +  misc_feature   bom (fragment): basis of mobility region from pBR322
   1383..1971    -  rep_origin     ori: high-copy-number ColE1/pMB1/pBR322/pUC origin of replication
   2142..3002    -  CDS            AmpR: β-lactamase; bla; confers resistance to ampicillin, carbenicillin, and related antibiotics
   3003..3107    -  promoter       AmpR promoter: bla
   3202..3237    +  CDS            rop (fragment): Rop protein, which maintains plasmids at low copy number; rop
