[The description below was written by a language model from this plasmid's Addgene catalogue record and pLannotate feature annotations shown in this document.]
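Description:
puC19 preACT1(BrG) is a small (about 3.3 kb) pUC19-based bacterial plasmid that serves as a template for in vitro transcription of a mutant yeast actin pre-mRNA. It is propagated in E. coli at high copy number from the ColE1/pUC-type origin and selected with ampicillin through the β-lactamase gene and its native promoter. The feature table also picks up remnants of the lacZα fragment and the pUC multiple cloning site, along with short fragments annotated as bom and rop. These are partial matches to pBR322-lineage backbone sequence rather than functional elements.

The insert is a portion of the Saccharomyces cerevisiae ACT1 gene placed downstream of a bacteriophage T7 promoter in the same orientation. Run-off transcription with T7 RNA polymerase therefore yields an intron-containing ACT1 precursor RNA. The annotation software recognises only a short actin coding fragment, matched to a related Saccharomyces species entry. The unannotated stretch between the T7 promoter and that fragment presumably holds the first exon and the intron, although the feature table does not label them.

According to the record, the intron carries an A-to-G substitution at the branch site, the position of the adenosine that normally acts as the nucleophile in the first catalytic step of splicing. The depositor states that the plasmid is intended for in vitro splicing reactions. The resulting transcript provides a defective substrate of the kind used to examine how the spliceosome handles and discriminates against suboptimal pre-mRNAs, in line with the associated work on splicing fidelity.
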