Addgene plasmid #111326: puC19 preACT1(BrG)
Purpose: T7 transcription
Depositing lab: Christine Guthrie. Depositing organization: University of California, San Francisco (UCSF). Publication: The Isy1p component of the NineTeen complex interacts with the ATPase Prp16p to regulate the fidelity of pre-mRNA splicing. Villa T, Guthrie C. Genes Dev. 2005 Aug 15;19(16):1894-904. doi: 10.1101/gad.1336305. PubMed 16103217.
Backbone
  Vector backbone: pUC19
  Vector type: Bacterial Expression
Growth in bacteria
  Bacterial resistance: Ampicillin, 100 μg/mL
  Growth temperature: 37°C
  Growth strain: DH5alpha
  Copy number: High Copy
Gene/Insert
  Gene/Insert name: ACT1
  Species: S. cerevisiae (budding yeast)
  Mutation: branch site A to G mutation in intron
Terms and licenses: Academic/Nonprofit Terms; Industry Terms: Not Available to Industry
Depositor comments: for use in in vitro splicing reactions
How to cite: puC19 preACT1(BrG) was a gift from Christine Guthrie (Addgene plasmid # 111326 ; http://n2t.net/addgene:111326 ; RRID:Addgene_111326)
